Addgene plasmid #203618: FB414
Purpose: Coding sequence for terbinafine resistance.
Depositing lab: Jose Marcos. Depositing organization: Instituto de Agroquímica y Tecnología de Alimentos (IATA-CSIC). Publication: FungalBraid 2.0: expanding the synthetic biology toolbox for the biotechnological exploitation of filamentous fungi. Moreno-Gimenez E, Gandia M, Saez Z, Manzanares P, Yenush L, Orzaez D, Marcos JF, Garrigues S. Front Bioeng Biotechnol. 2023 Aug 7;11:1222812. doi: 10.3389/fbioe.2023.1222812. eCollection 2023. PubMed 37609115.
Backbone
  Vector backbone: pUPD2
  Vector type: Synthetic Biology
Growth in bacteria
  Bacterial resistance: Chloramphenicol, 25 μg/mL
  Growth temperature: 37°C
  Growth strain: DH5alpha
  Copy number: Low Copy
Gene/Insert
  Gene/Insert name: ergA
  Species: Synthetic
  Cloning method: Restriction Enzyme; 5′ cloning site unknown (unknown if destroyed)
Terms and licenses: Academic/Nonprofit Terms; Industry Terms: Not Available to Industry
How to cite: FB414 was a gift from Jose Marcos (Addgene plasmid # 203618 ; http://n2t.net/addgene:203618 ; RRID:Addgene_203618)
