[The description below was written by a language model from this plasmid's Addgene catalogue record and pLannotate feature annotations shown in this document.]
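Description:
FB414 is a level-0 part plasmid from the FungalBraid 2.0 synthetic biology toolkit, a modular DNA assembly collection aimed at filamentous fungi. It is built on the pUPD2 domestication backbone and carries a synthetic ergA coding sequence, which the record describes as a coding sequence for terbinafine resistance. ergA encodes squalene epoxidase, the ergosterol-pathway enzyme targeted by terbinafine, so the part is meant to supply the open reading frame of a dominant fungal selection marker. The record lists no fungal promoter or terminator. This fits a bare coding-sequence module that must be combined with regulatory parts in later assembly steps before it can be expressed in a fungus.

The 3,586 nt sequence is propagated in E. coli under chloramphenicol selection, provided by a cat (chloramphenicol acetyltransferase) gene with its native cat promoter and followed by a lambda t0 terminator. Replication relies on a ColE1/pMB1-type origin. The annotation calls this origin high-copy, whereas the catalogue entry lists the plasmid as low copy. The automated feature table does not annotate the insert itself. However, an unannotated stretch of roughly 1.5 kb lies between a BioBrick prefix and suffix, which is presumably where ergA sits. This region is insulated by a putative bacterial terminator upstream and a his operon terminator downstream, which limit read-through transcription into or out of the cloned part. The cloning sites used are not specified in the record. FB414 serves as a reusable building block for constructing terbinafine-resistance transcriptional units within multigene fungal transformation vectors.
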