Features (pLannotate 1.2.2; 8 found; start..end, strand, type, name):
      5..99      -  terminator     lambda t0 terminator: transcription terminator from phage lambda
    123..779     -  CDS            cat: CAT_ECOLX - Experimental evidence at protein level: Swiss-Prot protein existence level 1. This enzyme is an effector of chloramphenicol resistance in bacteria. From Escherichia coli. This protein is used as a marker in many commonly used cloning vectors, such as pACYC184.
    780..877     -  promoter       cat promoter: promoter of the E. coli cat gene encoding chloramphenicol acetyltransferase
    963..1006    -  terminator     bacterial terminator: putative bacterial transcription terminator
   1009..1030    +  misc_feature   BioBrick prefix: BioBrick prefix for parts that do not start with "ATG"
   2548..2567    +  misc_feature   BioBrick suffix: universal suffix for all parts
   2568..2625    +  terminator     his operon terminator: This putative transcriptin terminator from the E. coli his operon has a 2-bp deletion introduced during synthesis. Its efficiency has not been determined.
   2820..3408    -  rep_origin     ori: high-copy-number ColE1/pMB1/pBR322/pUC origin of replication
>Addgene plasmid #203618 | FB414 | addgene full sequence | sequence record 405997 | Addgene NGS Result
TTGGATTCTCACCAATAAAAAACGCCCGGCGGCAACCGAGCGTTCTGAACAAATCCAGATGGAGTTCTGA
GGTCATTACTGGATCTATCAACAGGAGTCCAAGCGAGCTCGATATCAAATTACGCCCCGCCCTGCCACTC
GTCGCAGTACTGTTGTAATTCATTAAGCATTCTGCCGACATGGAAGCCATCACAAACGGCATGATGAACC
TGAATCGCCAGCGGCATCAGCACCTTGTCGCCTTGCGTATAATATTTGCCCATGGTGAAAACGGGGGCGA
AGAAGTTGTCCATATTGGCCACGTTTAAATCAAAACTGGTGAAACTCACCCAGGGATTGGCTGATACGAA
AAACATATTCTCAATAAACCCTTTAGGGAAATAGGCCAGGTTTTCACCGTAACACGCCACATCTTGCGAA
TATATGTGTAGAAACTGCCGGAAATCGTCGTGGTATTCACTCCAGAGTGATGAAAACGTTTCAGTTTGCT
CATGGAAAACGGTGTAACAAGGGTGAACACTATCCCATATCACCAGCTCACCGTCTTTCATTGCCATACG
AAATTCCGGATGAGCATTCATCAGGCGGGCAAGAATGTGAATAAAGGCCGGATAAAACTTGTGCTTATTT
TTCTTTACGGTCTTTAAAAAGGCCGTAATATCCAGCTGAACGGTCTGGTTATAGGTACATTGAGCAACTG
ACTGAAATGCCTCAAAATGTTCTTTACGATGCCATTGGGATATATCAACGGTGGTATATCCAGTGATTTT
TTTCTCCATTTTAGCTTCCTTAGCTCCTGAAAATCTCGATAACTCAAAAAATACGCCCGGTAGTGATCTT
ATTTCATTATGGTGAAAGTTGGAACCTCTTACGTGCCCGATCAACTCGAGTGCCACCTGACGTCTAAGAA
ACCATTATTATCATGACATTAACCTATAAAAATAGGCGTATCACGAGGCAGAATTTCAGATAAAAAAAAT
CCTTAGCTTTCGCTAAGGATGATTTCTGGAATTCGCGGCCGCTTCTAGAGCGATGAGTGGTCTCGAATGA
CCTTGCTCAATGGCCACGCCTCCCTCTCCCCGGCCGCTCAACGCCGCATCGAACACCATGAAGCTGATAT
TGTAATTGTGGGTGCCGGAGTCCTCGGCTGTGCACTTGCAGTTGCACTGGGAAATCAAGGGCGCAGTGTA
ATCCTGCTGGAGAAGTCGTTGGAAGAGCCCAACCGTATTGTTGGTGAACTACTCCAACCGGGAGGTGTTC
AGGCGCTCGAGCAACTAGGGCTACGGGATTGTCTGGAAGATATCGATGGCATCAATGTGAAGGGATACTG
GGTTACTTACTTTGGGGAGCCGGTTCTCCTCGAATACCCCAAGTCCAGCCCAACCTCGCCTACACCGTTG
GGACGAGCCTTCCACCATGGCCGATTCGTGATGAAACTACGGGCAGCCGCTCTGTCGTGCCCCAATGTCA
CGGTGGTCGAAACCAAGGTTACCGGCCTCATCACATCCTCATATACTCAGGAAGTCCTTGGAGTCGAGTG
TATAACCAAGGATGTCAAGGACTGCTACTTCGGTCAACTCACCGTGGCCGCCGACGGTTATAACTCCGTT
TTCCGCAAGGAACACCACCAGTATACACCCAAACGGCGCTCAAAGTTCCATGGCTTGGAGCTCATCGATG
CTAAACTGCCCGCTCCCAACACTGGTCATGTGCTTCTCAGCGATAATCCACCCGTACTTATGTACCAGAT
CGGCACCCATGAAACCCGAATCCTTATCGATATCCCTGATAACCTGCCTGCGGCCTCGGTCAAGAACGGT
GGTGTCAAGGGTTACATGCGAAACAACATCCTGCCCAAGCTCCCAGAGGGTGTCCAGCAGTCGTTCTCCG
ATGCCCTAGAGAAGGGCCAGCTACGGTCAATGCCGAACTCGTTCCTGCCTGCCTCGGCCAACAAGACACC
CGGCTTGATGATTCTGGGCGATGCGCTTAACATGCGGCACCCTCTCACAGGTGGAGGCATGACTGTGGCG
CTCAACGATGTTTGTGTCATCCGCGAATTGCTCAGCCCAGAGCGCGTGCCCAACCTCTCCAATACAGGCC
TTGTTCTCGAGCAGCTCGCAGAGTTCCACTGGAAACGAAAGAACTCATCTTCGGTCATCAATATCCTCGC
ACAGGCTCTCTATGCGCTCTTCGCTGCAGACAGTACGCACGCTCACTCTTCAGGTTAATTTGCAATAACT
AACTGTTCATTCAACAGACTATTACCTCAAAGCTCTTCAGCGTGGCTGTTTCCGCTACTTCCAGATTGGA
CCAGTTGGCGGCCCTGTCGGGTTGTTAGCCGGTCTAATCAAGAAACCCCTCGTCCTTGTCAGCCACTTCT
TCTCCGTTGCCTTCCTCGCCATCTGGGTCCACATATGCGATACCCCTCTGTCCAAGCTATTCCTAGCCCC
ATACTACGCCGTCATGATATTGTACACAGCCTCTGTCGTGATTTTGCCATACATCTGGACCGAGATCTGG
TACTGAGCTTTGAGACCACTCATCGCGACTAGTAGCGGCCGCTGCAGTCCGGCAAAAAAGGGCAAGGTGT
CACCACCCTGCCCTTTTTCTTTAAAACCGAAAAGATTACTTCGCGTTATGCAGGCTTCCTCGCTCACTGA
CTCGCTGCGCTCGGTCGTTCGGCTGCGGCGAGCGGTATCAGCTCACTCAAAGGCGGTAATACGGTTATCC
ACAGAATCAGGGGATAACGCAGGAAAGAACATGTGAGCAAAAGGCCAGCAAAAGGCCAGGAACCGTAAAA
AGGCCGCGTTGCTGGCGTTTTTCCACAGGCTCCGCCCCCCTGACGAGCATCACAAAAATCGACGCTCAAG
TCAGAGGTGGCGAAACCCGACAGGACTATAAAGATACCAGGCGTTTCCCCCTGGAAGCTCCCTCGTGCGC
TCTCCTGTTCCGACCCTGCCGCTTACCGGATACCTGTCCGCCTTTCTCCCTTCGGGAAGCGTGGCGCTTT
CTCATAGCTCACGCTGTAGGTATCTCAGTTCGGTGTAGGTCGTTCGCTCCAAGCTGGGCTGTGTGCACGA
ACCCCCCGTTCAGCCCGACCGCTGCGCCTTATCCGGTAACTATCGTCTTGAGTCCAACCCGGTAAGACAC
GACTTATCGCCACTGGCAGCAGCCACTGGTAACAGGATTAGCAGAGCGAGGTATGTAGGCGGTGCTACAG
AGTTCTTGAAGTGGTGGCCTAACTACGGCTACACTAGAAGAACAGTATTTGGTATCTGCGCTCTGCTGAA
GCCAGTTACCTTCGGAAAAAGAGTTGGTAGCTCTTGATCCGGCAAACAAACCACCGCTGGTAGCGGTGGT
TTTTTTGTTTGCAAGCAGCAGATTACGCGCAGAAAAAAAGGATCTCAAGAAGATCCTTTGATCTTTTCTA
CGGGGTCTGACGCTCAGTGGAACGAAAACTCACGTTAAGGGATTTTGGTCATGAGATTATCAAAAAGGAT
CTTCACCTAGATCCTTTTAAATTAAAAATGAAGTTTTAAATCAATCTAAAGTATATATGAGTAAACTTGG
TCTGACAGCTCGAGGC
